Addgene plasmid #226620: pRSFDuet-FBXL5-SKP1
Purpose: Co-expression of FBXL5-SKP1 complex in E.coli
Depositing lab: Ning Zheng. Depositing organization: University of Washington. Publication: FBXL5 Regulates IRP2 Stability in Iron Homeostasis via an Oxygen-Responsive [2Fe2S] Cluster. Wang H, Shi H, Rajan M, Canarie ER, Hong S, Simoneschi D, Pagano M, Bush MF, Stoll S, Leibold EA, Zheng N. Mol Cell. 2020 Apr 2;78(1):31-41.e5. doi: 10.1016/j.molcel.2020.02.011. Epub 2020 Mar 2. PubMed 32126207.
Backbone
  Vector backbone: pRSFDuet
  Backbone size w/o insert (bp): 3800
  Total vector size (bp): 5416
  Vector type: Bacterial Expression
Growth in bacteria
  Bacterial resistance: Kanamycin, 50 μg/mL
  Growth temperature: 37°C
  Growth strain: DH5alpha
  Copy number: Unknown
Gene/Insert 1
  Gene/Insert name: FBXL5
  Species: H. sapiens (human)
  Insert size (bp): 963
  Mutation: Amino acids 1-198 was deleted, and 420-596 was replaced by a short linker GSGGG
  GenBank ID: NM_012161.4
  Entrez Gene: FBXL5 (a.k.a. FBL4, FBL5, FLR1)
  Promoter: T7
  Tag / fusion protein: GB1 (N terminal on insert)
  Cloning method: Restriction Enzyme; 5′ cloning site BamHI (not destroyed); 3′ cloning site NotI (not destroyed)
  Sequencing primers: 5′ taatacgactcactatag
Gene/Insert 2
  Gene/Insert name: SKP1
  Species: H. sapiens (human)
  Insert size (bp): 492
  GenBank ID: NM_170679.3
  Entrez Gene: SKP1 (a.k.a. EMC19, OCP-II, OCP2, SKP1A, TCEB1L, p19A)
  Promoter: T7
  Cloning method: Restriction Enzyme; 5′ cloning site NotI (not destroyed); 3′ cloning site KpnI (not destroyed)
  Sequencing primers: 5′ gtatattagttaagtataagaaggaga; 3′ gctagttattgctcagcgg
Terms and licenses: Academic/Nonprofit Terms; Industry Terms: Not Available to Industry
How to cite: pRSFDuet-FBXL5-SKP1 was a gift from Ning Zheng (Addgene plasmid # 226620 ; http://n2t.net/addgene:226620 ; RRID:Addgene_226620)
