[The description below was written by a language model from this plasmid's Addgene catalogue record and pLannotate feature annotations shown in this document.]
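Description:
pRSFDuet-FBXL5-SKP1 is a 5.4 kb bacterial co-expression plasmid built on the pRSFDuet backbone and designed to produce the human FBXL5–SKP1 complex in E. coli. It replicates from the RSF1030 origin, which is compatible with other common origins and so allows it to be maintained alongside additional plasmids. Selection is through a kanamycin resistance gene (aminoglycoside phosphotransferase). The backbone also carries lacI with its own promoter, supplying the lac repressor that controls both expression cassettes.

The payload consists of two T7 promoter/lac operator units in the same orientation, so both are transcribed by T7 RNA polymerase and induced by IPTG. A single annotated T7 terminator lies downstream of the second cassette. The first unit, with a T7 gene 10 ribosome binding site, encodes an engineered human FBXL5 fragment. Residues 1–198 are deleted and residues 420–596 are replaced by a short GSGGG linker. This fragment is fused at its N terminus to the GB1 solubility domain of streptococcal protein G. The feature table also shows a thrombin cleavage site upstream of GB1 and short matches to a composite His/TEV tag on either side of it, suggesting a purification tag and a protease-removable fusion partner, although the catalogue entry lists only GB1. The second unit encodes full-length human SKP1, the adaptor that binds F-box proteins and links them to CUL1 in SCF ubiquitin ligases. The S-tag fragment downstream of SKP1 appears to be vector remnant, and no tag is recorded for SKP1.

Co-expressing the F-box protein with SKP1 yields a recombinant complex, consistent with the associated study of FBXL5 regulation of IRP2 in iron homeostasis.
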