Features (pLannotate 1.2.2; 23 found; start..end, strand, type, name):
      1..816     -  CDS            KanR: aminoglycoside phosphotransferase; aph(3')-Ia; confers resistance to kanamycin in bacteria or G418 (Geneticin®) in eukaryotes
    817..908     -  promoter       AmpR promoter: bla
    924..1673    -  rep_origin     RSF ori: Plasmids containing the RSF 1030 origin of replication can be propagated in E. coli cells that contain additional plasmids with compatible origins.
   1756..1820    -  CDS            TcR (fragment): tetracycline efflux protein; tet; confers resistance to tetracycline
   1835..1856    -  protein_bind   CAP binding site: CAP binding activates transcription in the presence of cAMP. E. coli catabolite activator protein
   1869..2951    -  CDS            lacI: lac repressor; lacI; The lac repressor binds to the lac operator to inhibit transcription in E. coli. This inhibition can be relieved by adding lactose or isopropyl-β-D-thiogalactopyranoside (IPTG).
   2952..3029    -  promoter       lacI promoter: lacI
   3037..3072    -  CDS            TcR (fragment): tetracycline efflux protein; tet; confers resistance to tetracycline
   3075..3093    +  promoter       T7 promoter: promoter for bacteriophage T7 RNA polymerase
   3094..3118    +  protein_bind   lac operator: The lac repressor binds to the lac operator to inhibit transcription in E. coli. This inhibition can be relieved by adding lactose or isopropyl-β-D-thiogalactopyranoside (IPTG). lac repressor encoded by lacI
   3133..3155    +  RBS            RBS: efficient ribosome binding site from bacteriophage T7 gene 10 (Olins and Rangwala, 1989)
   3174..3190    +  CDS            capTEV™ (fragment): composite tag for in vivo biotinylation, TEV protease cleavage, and 6xHis tagging
   3201..3218    +  CDS            thrombin site: thrombin recognition and cleavage site
   3228..3389    +  CDS            GB1: B1 domain of Streptococcal protein G effective as a solubilizing fusion partner (Cheng and Patel, 2004)
   3391..3415    +  CDS            capTEV™ (fragment): composite tag for in vivo biotinylation, TEV protease cleavage, and 6xHis tagging
   3420..4379    +  CDS            FBXL5 (fragment): FBXL5_HUMAN - Also known as FBL4, FBL5, FLR1. Experimental evidence at protein level: Swiss-Prot protein existence level 1. Component of some SCF (SKP1-cullin-F-box) protein ligase complex that plays a central role in iron homeostasis by promoting the ubiquitination and subsequent degradation of IREB2/IRP2. Upon high iron and oxygen level, it specifically recognizes and binds IREB2/IRP2, promoting its ubiquitination and degradation by the proteasome. Promotes ubiquitination and subsequent degradation of DCTN1/p150-glued. From Homo sapiens (Human).
   4448..4466    +  promoter       T7 promoter: promoter for bacteriophage T7 RNA polymerase
   4467..4491    +  protein_bind   lac operator: The lac repressor binds to the lac operator to inhibit transcription in E. coli. This inhibition can be relieved by adding lactose or isopropyl-β-D-thiogalactopyranoside (IPTG). lac repressor encoded by lacI
   4534..5022    +  CDS            SKP1 (sequence withheld): SKP1_HUMAN - Also known as EMC19, OCP2, SKP1A, TCEB1L. Experimental evidence at protein level: Swiss-Prot protein existence level 1. Essential component of the SCF (SKP1-CUL1-F-box protein) ubiquitin ligase complex, which mediates the ubiquitination of proteins involved in cell cycle progression, signal transduction and transcription. In the SCF complex, serves as an adapter that links the F-box protein to CUL1. The functional specificity of the SCF complex depends on the F-box protein as substrate recognition component. SCF(BTRC) and SCF(FBXW11) direct ubiquitination of CTNNB1 and participate
   5044..5085    +  CDS            S-Tag (fragment): affinity and epitope tag derived from pancreatic ribonuclease A
   5115..5132    +  CDS            SET1 (fragment): solubility-enhancement tag derived from T7 phage gene 10B
   5140..5187    +  terminator     T7 terminator: transcription terminator for bacteriophage T7 RNA polymerase
   5351..5408    +  promoter       AmpR promoter (fragment): bla
>Addgene plasmid #226620 | pRSFDuet-FBXL5-SKP1 | addgene full sequence | sequence record 450550 | Addgene NGS Result
TTAGAAAAACTCATCGAGCATCAAATGAAACTGCAATTTATTCATATCAGGATTATCAATACCATATTTT
TGAAAAAGCCGTTTCTGTAATGAAGGAGAAAACTCACCGAGGCAGTTCCATAGGATGGCAAGATCCTGGT
ATCGGTCTGCGATTCCGACTCGTCCAACATCAATACAACCTATTAATTTCCCCTCGTCAAAAATAAGGTT
ATCAAGTGAGAAATCACCATGAGTGACGACTGAATCCGGTGAGAATGGCAAAAGTTTATGCATTTCTTTC
CAGACTTGTTCAACAGGCCAGCCATTACGCTCGTCATCAAAATCACTCGCATCAACCAAACCGTTATTCA
TTCGTGATTGCGCCTGAGCGAGACGAAATACGCGGTCGCTGTTAAAAGGACAATTACAAACAGGAATCGA
ATGCAACCGGCGCAGGAACACTGCCAGCGCATCAACAATATTTTCACCTGAATCAGGATATTCTTCTAAT
ACCTGGAATGCTGTTTTCCCGGGGATCGCAGTGGTGAGTAACCATGCATCATCAGGAGTACGGATAAAAT
GCTTGATGGTCGGAAGAGGCATAAATTCCGTCAGCCAGTTTAGTCTGACCATCTCATCTGTAACATCATT
GGCAACGCTACCTTTGCCATGTTTCAGAAACAACTCTGGCGCATCGGGCTTCCCATACAATCGATAGATT
GTCGCACCTGATTGCCCGACATTATCGCGAGCCCATTTATACCCATATAAATCAGCATCCATGTTGGAAT
TTAATCGCGGCCTAGAGCAAGACGTTTCCCGTTGAATATGGCTCATACTCTTCCTTTTTCAATATTATTG
AAGCATTTATCAGGGTTATTGTCTCATGAGCGGATACATATTTGAATGTATTTAGAAAAATAAACAAATA
GGCATGCAGCGCTCTTCCGCTTCCTCGCTCACTGACTCGCTACGCTCGGTCGTTCGACTGCGGCGAGCGG
TGTCAGCTCACTCAAAAGCGGTAATACGGTTATCCACAGAATCAGGGGATAAAGCCGGAAAGAACATGTG
AGCAAAAAGCAAAGCACCGGAAGAAGCCAACGCCGCAGGCGTTTTTCCATAGGCTCCGCCCCCCTGACGA
GCATCACAAAAATCGACGCTCAAGCCAGAGGTGGCGAAACCCGACAGGACTATAAAGATACCAGGCGTTT
CCCCCTGGAAGCTCCCTCGTGCGCTCTCCTGTTCCGACCCTGCCGCTTACCGGATACCTGTCCGCCTTTC
TCCCTTCGGGAAGCGTGGCGCTTTCTCATAGCTCACGCTGTTGGTATCTCAGTTCGGTGTAGGTCGTTCG
CTCCAAGCTGGGCTGTGTGCACGAACCCCCCGTTCAGCCCGACCGCTGCGCCTTATCCGGTAACTATCGT
CTTGAGTCCAACCCGGTAAGACACGACTTATCGCCACTGGCAGCAGCCATTGGTAACTGATTTAGAGGAC
TTTGTCTTGAAGTTATGCACCTGTTAAGGCTAAACTGAAAGAACAGATTTTGGTGAGTGCGGTCCTCCAA
CCCACTTACCTTGGTTCAAAGAGTTGGTAGCTCAGCGAACCTTGAGAAAACCACCGTTGGTAGCGGTGGT
TTTTCTTTATTTATGAGATGATGAATCAATCGGTCTATCAAGTCAACGAACAGCTATTCCGTTACTCTAG
ATTTCAGTGCAATTTATCTCTTCAAATGTAGCACCTGAAGTCAGCCCCATACGATATAAGTTGTAATTCT
CATGTTAGTCATGCCCCGCGCCCACCGGAAGGAGCTGACTGGGTTGAAGGCTCTCAAGGGCATCGGTCGA
GATCCCGGTGCCTAATGAGTGAGCTAACTTACATTAATTGCGTTGCGCTCACTGCCCGCTTTCCAGTCGG
GAAACCTGTCGTGCCAGCTGCATTAATGAATCGGCCAACGCGCGGGGAGAGGCGGTTTGCGTATTGGGCG
CCAGGGTGGTTTTTCTTTTCACCAGTGAGACGGGCAACAGCTGATTGCCCTTCACCGCCTGGCCCTGAGA
GAGTTGCAGCAAGCGGTCCACGCTGGTTTGCCCCAGCAGGCGAAAATCCTGTTTGATGGTGGTTAACGGC
GGGATATAACATGAGCTGTCTTCGGTATCGTCGTATCCCACTACCGAGATGTCCGCACCAACGCGCAGCC
CGGACTCGGTAATGGCGCGCATTGCGCCCAGCGCCATCTGATCGTTGGCAACCAGCATCGCAGTGGGAAC
GATGCCCTCATTCAGCATTTGCATGGTTTGTTGAAAACCGGACATGGCACTCCAGTCGCCTTCCCGTTCC
GCTATCGGCTGAATTTGATTGCGAGTGAGATATTTATGCCAGCCAGCCAGACGCAGACGCGCCGAGACAG
AACTTAATGGGCCCGCTAACAGCGCGATTTGCTGGTGACCCAATGCGACCAGATGCTCCACGCCCAGTCG
CGTACCGTCTTCATGGGAGAAAATAATACTGTTGATGGGTGTCTGGTCAGAGACATCAAGAAATAACGCC
GGAACATTAGTGCAGGCAGCTTCCACAGCAATGGCATCCTGGTCATCCAGCGGATAGTTAATGATCAGCC
CACTGACGCGTTGCGCGAGAAGATTGTGCACCGCCGCTTTACAGGCTTCGACGCCGCTTCGTTCTACCAT
CGACACCACCACGCTGGCACCCAGTTGATCGGCGCGAGATTTAATCGCCGCGACAATTTGCGACGGCGCG
TGCAGGGCCAGACTGGAGGTGGCAACGCCAATCAGCAACGACTGTTTGCCCGCCAGTTGTTGTGCCACGC
GGTTGGGAATGTAATTCAGCTCCGCCATCGCCGCTTCCACTTTTTCCCGCGTTTTCGCAGAAACGTGGCT
GGCCTGGTTCACCACGCGGGAAACGGTCTGATAAGAGACACCGGCATACTCTGCGACATCGTATAACGTT
ACTGGTTTCACATTCACCACCCTGAATTGACTCTCTTCCGGGCGCTATCATGCCATACCGCGAAAGGTTT
TGCGCCATTCGATGGTGTCCGGGATCTCGACGCTCTCCCTTATGCGACTCCTGCATTAGGAAATTAATAC
GACTCACTATAGGGGAATTGTGAGCGGATAACAATTCCCCTGTAGAAATAATTTTGTTTAACTTTAATAA
GGAGATATACCATGGGCAGCAGCCATCATCATCATCATCACAGCAGCGGCCTGGTGCCGCGCGGCAGCGC
TATGCAGTACAAACTGATCCTGAACGGTAAAACCCTGAAAGGTGAAACCACCACCGAAGCTGTTGACGCT
GCTACCGCGGAAAAAGTTTTCAAACAGTACGCTAACGACAACGGTGTTGACGGTGAATGGACCTACGACG
ACGCTACCAAAACCTTCACCGTTACCGAAATGGAGAATCTGTATTTTCAGGGTGGATCCTCAGAACACTC
CACAGGTATAACCCATCTTCCTCCTGAGGTAATGCTGTCAATTTTCAGCTATCTTAATCCTCAAGAGTTA
TGTCGATGCAGTCAAGTAAGCATGAAATGGTCTCAGCTGACAAAAACGGGATCGCTTTGGAAACATCTTT
ACCCTGTTCATTGGGCCAGAGGTGACTGGTATAGTGGTCCCGCAACTGAACTTGATACTGAACCTGATGA
TGAATGGGTGAAAAATAGGAAAGATGAAAGTCGTGCTTTTCATGAGTGGGATGAAGATGCTGACATTGAT
GAATCTGAAGAGTCTGCGGAGGAATCAATTGCTATCAGCATTGCACAAATGGAAAAACGTTTACTCCATG
GCTTAATTCATAACGTTCTACCATATGTTGGTACTTCTGTAAAAACCTTAGTATTAGCATACAGCTCTGC
AGTTTCCAGCAAAATGGTTAGGCAGATTTTAGAGCTTTGTCCTAACCTGGAGCATCTGGATCTTACCCAG
ACTGACATTTCAGATTCTGCATTTGACAGTTGGTCTTGGCTTGGTTGCTGCCAGAGTCTTCGGCATCTTG
ATCTGTCTGGTTGTGAGAAAATCACAGATGTGGCCCTAGAGAAGATTTCCAGAGCTCTTGGAATTCTGAC
ATCTCATCAAAGTGGCTTTTTGGGTTCGGGAGGTGGACGTGTACTTCTGTTTCTCAGTTTATCTGGATGT
TATCAGATCACAGACCATGGTCTCAGGGTTTTGACTCTGGGAGGAGGGCTGCCTTATTTGGAGCACCTTA
ATCTCTCTGGTTGTCTTACTATAACTGGTGCAGGCCTGCAGGATTTGGTTTCAGCATGTCCTTCTCTGAA
TGATGAATACTTTTACTACTGTGACAACATTAACGGTCCTCATGCTGATACCGCCAGTGGATGCCAGAAT
TTGCAGTGTGGTTTTCGAGCCTGCTGCCGCTCTGGCGAATGAGCGGCCGCATAATGCTTAAGTCGAACAG
AAAGTAATCGTATTGTACACGGCCGCATAATCGAAATTAATACGACTCACTATAGGGGAATTGTGAGCGG
ATAACAATTCCCCATCTTAGTATATTAGTTAAGTATAAGAAGGAGATATACAT
[489 nt withheld, positions 4534-5022]
TGAGGTACCCTCGAGTCTGGTAAAGAAACCGCTGCTGCGAAATTTGAACGCCAGCACATGGACTCGTCTA
CTAGCGCAGCTTAATTAACCTAGGCTGCTGCCACCGCTGAGCAATAACTAGCATAACCCCTTGGGGCCTC
TAAACGGGTCTTGAGGGGTTTTTTGCTGAAACCTCAGGCATTTGAGAAGCACACGGTCACACTGCTTCCG
GTAGTCAATAAACCGGTAAACCAGCAATAGACATAAGCGGCTATTTAACGACCCTGCCCTGAACCGACGA
CAAGCTGACGACCGGGTCTCCGCAAGTGGCACTTTTCGGGGAAATGTGCGCGGAACCCCTATTTGTTTAT
TTTTCTAAATACATTCAAATATGTATCCGCTCATGAATTAATTC
